>Addgene plasmid #18762 | MSCV eIF4E W73A IRES GFP | addgene partial sequence | sequence record 24656 | pLXSN-5
NNNNNNNCTTNNTNNNNCCTCACTCCTTCTCTAGGCGCCGGAATTAGATCCTATCCATATGACGTTCCAG
ATTACGCTGCTCAGTGCGGCCCGGAATTCATGGCGACTGTGGAACCGGAAACCACCCCTACCACTAATCC
CCCACCTGCAGAAGAGGAAAAAACAGAGTCTAATCAGGAGGTTGCTAACCCAGAGCACTATATTAAACAC
CCTCTACAGAACAGGTGGGCACTCTGGTTTTTTAAAAATGATAAAAGCAAAACTTGGCAAGCAAACCTTC
GATTGATCTCTAAGTTTGATACTGTTGAAGACTTTGCGGCTCTATACAACCATATCCAGTTGTCTAGTAA
TTTAATGCCTGGCTGTGACTACTCACTTTTTAAGGACGGGATTGAGCCTATGTGGGAAGATGAGAAAAAC
AAACGAGGAGGACGGTGGCTGATCACACTGAACAAGCAGCAGAGACGGAGTGACCTCGATCGCTTCTGGC
TAGAGACACTGCTGTGCCTTATTGGAGAATCTTTCGATGACTACAGTGATGATGTGTGTGGAGCTGTTGT
TAATGTTAGAGCTAAAGGTGATAAGATAGCAATATGGNNNNNNNNNNANNNAAAACANNNNNNCAGTCAC
ACACATAGGGAGGGTATACAAGGAAAGGTTAGGACTTCCTCCGAAGATAGTGATTGGTTATCAGTCCCAC
GCAGACACAGCTACAAAGAGCGGCTCCACCACTAAAAATAGGTTTGTTGTTTAACTCGAGGTTAACGAAT
TCCGCCCCCCCCCCTAACGTTACTGGGCCGAAGCCGCTNGNANNANGNCNGNNGNGNNGNNNNNNNNNNN
NNTGNTNNTNNNNCCNN
