[The description below was written by a language model from this plasmid's Addgene catalogue record.]
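Description:
MSCV eIF4E W73A IRES GFP is a retroviral mammalian expression plasmid built on the MSCV-IRES-GFP backbone, a murine stem cell virus–derived vector. In vectors of this type the viral long terminal repeats flank the payload, the 5′ LTR serves as the promoter for the genomic transcript, and a packaging signal allows that transcript to be encapsidated when gag, pol and env are supplied in trans by a packaging cell line. The resulting replication-defective virus integrates the cassette stably into dividing target cells. The record provides no feature table, so these elements are inferred from the backbone name rather than listed explicitly. In bacteria the plasmid is maintained at high copy number under ampicillin selection.

The insert is a roughly 1.3 kb fragment of mouse Eif4e, encoding the cap-binding translation initiation factor eIF4E, cloned into an EcoRI site at both ends and carrying a W73A point mutation. The record does not state the functional consequence of this substitution. In the general literature, tryptophan 73 lies on the surface that contacts eIF4G and the 4E-BPs, so this mutant is commonly used as a variant impaired in assembling the eIF4F complex. Downstream of the insert, an internal ribosome entry site drives translation of GFP from the same bicistronic mRNA. GFP is therefore a separate co-expressed reporter rather than a fusion to eIF4E, which lets transduced cells be identified or sorted by fluorescence. The associated publication dissects eIF4E action in tumorigenesis, which suggests the construct serves to compare this mutant with wild-type eIF4E in oncogenic assays.
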