Addgene plasmid #18762: MSCV eIF4E W73A IRES GFP
Depositing lab: Scott Lowe. Depositing organization: Cold Spring Harbor Laboratory. Publication: Dissecting eIF4E action in tumorigenesis. Wendel HG, Silva RL, Malina A, Mills JR, Zhu H, Ueda T, Watanabe-Fukunaga R, Fukunaga R, Teruya-Feldstein J, Pelletier J, Lowe SW. Genes Dev. 2007 Dec 15. 21(24):3232-7. 10.1101/gad.1604407 PubMed 18055695.
Backbone
  Vector backbone: MSCV-IRES-GFP
  Vector type: Mammalian Expression, Retroviral
Growth in bacteria
  Bacterial resistance: Ampicillin, 100 μg/mL
  Growth temperature: 37°C
  Growth strain: DH5alpha
  Copy number: High Copy
Gene/Insert
  Gene/Insert name: eIF4E W73A (alt name: eIF4E)
  Species: M. musculus (mouse)
  Insert size (bp): 1327
  Mutation: W73A
  Entrez Gene: Eif4e (a.k.a. EG668879, Eif4e-ps, If4e, eIF-4E)
  Tag / fusion protein: IRES GFP (C terminal on backbone)
  Cloning method: Restriction Enzyme; 5′ cloning site EcoRI (unknown if destroyed); 3′ cloning site EcoRI (unknown if destroyed)
  Sequencing primers: 5′ pLXSN 5'
Terms and licenses: Academic/Nonprofit Terms; Industry Terms: Not Available to Industry
How to cite: MSCV eIF4E W73A IRES GFP was a gift from Scott Lowe (Addgene plasmid # 18762 ; http://n2t.net/addgene:18762 ; RRID:Addgene_18762)
